Addgene plasmid #51557: pBAD24-fis
Purpose: E. coli fis ORF cloned into pBAD24 expression vector
Depositing lab: Sankar Adhya & Francisco Malagon. Depositing organization: National Cancer Institute (NCI). Publication: RNase III is required for localization to the nucleoid of the 5' pre-rRNA leader and for optimal induction of rRNA synthesis in E. coli. Malagon F. RNA. 2013 Sep;19(9):1200-7. doi: 10.1261/rna.038588.113. Epub 2013 Jul 26. PubMed 23893733.
Backbone
  Vector backbone: pBAD24
  Vector type: Bacterial Expression
Growth in bacteria
  Bacterial resistance: Ampicillin, 100 μg/mL
  Growth temperature: 37°C
  Growth strain: DH5alpha
  Growth instructions: Maintained in DH5alpha, assayed in MG1655 after retransformation
  Copy number: High Copy
Gene/Insert
  Gene/Insert name: FIS (alt name: Factor for Inversion Stimulation)
  Species: E. coli
  Entrez Gene: fis (a.k.a. b3261, ECK3248, nbp)
Terms and licenses: Academic/Nonprofit Terms; Industry Terms: Not Available to Industry
How to cite: pBAD24-fis was a gift from Sankar Adhya & Francisco Malagon (Addgene plasmid # 51557 ; http://n2t.net/addgene:51557 ; RRID:Addgene_51557)
