[The description below was written by a language model from this plasmid's Addgene catalogue record and pLannotate feature annotations shown in this document.]
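Description:
pBAD24-fis is a 4,917 bp bacterial expression plasmid in which the Escherichia coli fis open reading frame, encoding the Factor for Inversion Stimulation, has been cloned into the arabinose-inducible vector pBAD24. The fis coding sequence sits immediately downstream of the araBAD promoter, and the araC regulatory gene is carried on the opposite strand just upstream. AraC represses the promoter in the absence of L-arabinose and activates it when the sugar is present, so Fis production can be switched on and titrated by the inducer. A remnant of the pUC18/19 multiple cloning site follows the insert. It is followed by a 5S rRNA segment and the rrnB T1 and T2 terminators, which stop transcription from the expression cassette before it reads into the rest of the plasmid. No epitope or purification tag is annotated, which suggests the native protein is expressed.

The plasmid is maintained in E. coli through a ColE1/pMB1-type origin, recorded as high copy, and is selected with ampicillin via the bla β-lactamase gene under its own promoter. An f1 phage origin is also present, which permits single-stranded DNA production with helper phage. Short fragments of bom, rop, the tetracycline resistance gene and the tet promoter are nonfunctional leftovers of the pBR322-derived backbone.

Fis is a nucleoid-associated DNA-binding protein that activates rRNA promoters, stimulates site-specific DNA inversion and binds many AT-rich genomic sites. The construct was deposited in connection with work on rRNA synthesis and pre-rRNA leader localization in E. coli. The record notes that it is kept in DH5alpha and assayed in MG1655, consistent with controlled Fis expression in a wild-type background.
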