Features (pLannotate 1.2.2; 15 found; start..end, strand, type, name):
     96..974     -  CDS            araC: L-arabinose regulatory protein; araC
   1001..1285    +  promoter       araBAD promoter: araBAD; promoter of the L-arabinose operon of E. coli; the araC regulatory gene is transcribed in the opposite direction (Guzman et al., 1995)
   1321..1614    +  CDS            fis (sequence withheld): FIS_ECOLI - Experimental evidence at protein level: Swiss-Prot protein existence level 1. Activates ribosomal RNA transcription, as well other genes. Plays a direct role in upstream activation of rRNA promoters. Binds to a recombinational enhancer sequence that is required to stimulate hin- mediated DNA inversion. Prevents initiation of DNA replication from oriC. Binds to hundreds of transcriptionally active and inactive AT- rich sites, approximately half its binding sites are in non-coding DNA, which only accounts for about 10% of the genome (PubMed:16963779). From Escherichia coli (strain K1
   1700..1741    +  misc_feature   MCS (fragment): pUC18/19 multiple cloning site
   1825..1940    +  ncRNA          5S rRNA: Accession: RF00001 - 5S ribosomal RNA
   1944..2030    +  terminator     rrnB T1 terminator: Escherichia coli rrnB; transcription terminator T1 from the E. coli rrnB gene
   2122..2149    +  terminator     rrnB T2 terminator: transcription terminator T2 from the E. coli rrnB gene
   2168..2259    +  promoter       AmpR promoter: bla
   2260..3120    +  CDS            AmpR: β-lactamase; bla; confers resistance to ampicillin, carbenicillin, and related antibiotics
   3162..3617    +  rep_origin     f1 ori (sequence partly withheld): f1 bacteriophage origin of replication; arrow indicates direction of (+) strand synthesis
   3728..4316    +  rep_origin     ori: high-copy-number ColE1/pMB1/pBR322/pUC origin of replication
   4502..4553    -  misc_feature   bom (fragment): basis of mobility region from pBR322
   4669..4709    -  CDS            rop (fragment): Rop protein, which maintains plasmids at low copy number; rop
   4708..4895    -  CDS            TcR (fragment): tetracycline efflux protein; tet; confers resistance to tetracycline
   4905..6       +  promoter       tet promoter (fragment) (across the origin): E. coli promoter for tetracycline efflux protein gene
>Addgene plasmid #51557 | pBAD24-fis | depositor full sequence | sequence record 78827 | pBAD24-fis sequence 4917 bps
ATCGATGCATAATGTGCCTGTCAAATGGACGAAGCAGGGATTCTGCAAACCCTATGCTACTCCGTCAAGC
CGTCAATTGTCTGATTCGTTACCAATTATGACAACTTGACGGCTACATCATTCACTTTTTCTTCACAACC
GGCACGGAACTCGCTCGGGCTGGCCCCGGTGCATTTTTTAAATACCCGCGAGAAATAGAGTTGATCGTCA
AAACCAACATTGCGACCGACGGTGGCGATAGGCATCCGGGTGGTGCTCAAAAGCAGCTTCGCCTGGCTGA
TACGTTGGTCCTCGCGCCAGCTTAAGACGCTAATCCCTAACTGCTGGCGGAAAAGATGTGACAGACGCGA
CGGCGACAAGCAAACATGCTGTGCGACGCTGGCGATATCAAAATTGCTGTCTGCCAGGTGATCGCTGATG
TACTGACAAGCCTCGCGTACCCGATTATCCATCGGTGGATGGAGCGACTCGTTAATCGCTTCCATGCGCC
GCAGTAACAATTGCTCAAGCAGATTTATCGCCAGCAGCTCCGAATAGCGCCCTTCCCCTTGCCCGGCGTT
AATGATTTGCCCAAACAGGTCGCTGAAATGCGGCTGGTGCGCTTCATCCGGGCGAAAGAACCCCGTATTG
GCAAATATTGACGGCCAGTTAAGCCATTCATGCCAGTAGGCGCGCGGACGAAAGTAAACCCACTGGTGAT
ACCATTCGCGAGCCTCCGGATGACGACCGTAGTGATGAATCTCTCCTGGCGGGAACAGCAAAATATCACC
CGGTCGGCAAACAAATTCTCGTCCCTGATTTTTCACCACCCCCTGACCGCGAATGGTGAGATTGAGAATA
TAACCTTTCATTCCCAGCGGTCGGTCGATAAAAAAATCGAGATAACCGTTGGCCTCAATCGGCGTTAAAC
CCGCCACCAGATGGGCATTAAACGAGTATCCCGGCAGCAGGGGATCATTTTGCGCTTCAGCCATACTTTT
CATACTCCCGCCATTCAGAGAAGAAACCAATTGTCCATATTGCATCAGACATTGCCGTCACTGCGTCTTT
TACTGGCTCTTCTCGCTAACCAAACCGGTAACCCCGCTTATTAAAAGCATTCTGTAACAAAGCGGGACCA
AAGCCATGACAAAAACGCGTAACAAAAGTGTCTATAATCACGGCAGAAAAGTCCACATTGATTATTTGCA
CGGCGTCACACTTTGCTATGCCATAGCATTTTTATCCATAAGATTAGCGGATCCTACCTGACGCTTTTTA
TCGCAACTCTCTACTGTTTCTCCATACCCGTTTTTTTGGGCTAGCAGGAGGAATTCGCCA
[294 nt withheld, positions 1321-1614]
TAATTCAGGTTAGCTAAATGCTTGATTAAAAAGGCGCTACTCGGCATGGGGAAGCGCCTTTTTTATAGGT
GTCACAAAGGGAGTGACCCGGGGATCCTCTAGAGTCGACCTGCAGGCATGCAAGCTTGGCTGTTTTGGCG
GATGAGAGAAGATTTTCAGCCTGATACAGATTAAATCAGAACGCAGAAGCGGTCTGATAAAACAGAATTT
GCCTGGCGGCAGTAGCGCGGTGGTCCCACCTGACCCCATGCCGAACTCAGAAGTGAAACGCCGTAGCGCC
GATGGTAGTGTGGGGTCTCCCCATGCGAGAGTAGGGAACTGCCAGGCATCAAATAAAACGAAAGGCTCAG
TCGAAAGACTGGGCCTTTCGTTTTATCTGTTGTTTGTCGGTGAACGCTCTCCTGAGTAGGACAAATCCGC
CGGGAGCGGATTTGAACGTTGCGAAGCAACGGCCCGGAGGGTGGCGGGCAGGACGCCCGCCATAAACTGC
CAGGCATCAAATTAAGCAGAAGGCCATCCTGACGGATGGCCTTTTTGCGTTTCTACAAACTCTTTTGTTT
ATTTTTCTAAATACATTCAAATATGTATCCGCTCATGAGACAATAACCCTGATAAATGCTTCAATAATAT
TGAAAAAGGAAGAGTATGAGTATTCAACATTTCCGTGTCGCCCTTATTCCCTTTTTTGCGGCATTTTGCC
TTCCTGTTTTTGCTCACCCAGAAACGCTGGTGAAAGTAAAAGATGCTGAAGATCAGTTGGGTGCACGAGT
GGGTTACATCGAACTGGATCTCAACAGCGGTAAGATCCTTGAGAGTTTTCGCCCCGAAGAACGTTTTCCA
ATGATGAGCACTTTTAAAGTTCTGCTATGTGGCGCGGTATTATCCCGTGTTGACGCCGGGCAAGAGCAAC
TCGGTCGCCGCATACACTATTCTCAGAATGACTTGGTTGAGTACTCACCAGTCACAGAAAAGCATCTTAC
GGATGGCATGACAGTAAGAGAATTATGCAGTGCTGCCATAACCATGAGTGATAACACTGCGGCCAACTTA
CTTCTGACAACGATCGGAGGACCGAAGGAGCTAACCGCTTTTTTGCACAACATGGGGGATCATGTAACTC
GCCTTGATCGTTGGGAACCGGAGCTGAATGAAGCCATACCAAACGACGAGCGTGACACCACGATGCCTGT
AGCAATGGCAACAACGTTGCGCAAACTATTAACTGGCGAACTACTTACTCTAGCTTCCCGGCAACAATTA
ATAGACTGGATGGAGGCGGATAAAGTTGCAGGACCACTTCTGCGCTCGGCCCTTCCGGCTGGCTGGTTTA
TTGCTGATAAATCTGGAGCCGGTGAGCGTGGGTCTCGCGGTATCATTGCAGCACTGGGGCCAGATGGTAA
GCCCTCCCGTATCGTAGTTATCTACACGACGGGGAGTCAGGCAACTATGGATGAACGAAATAGACAGATC
GCTGAGATAGGTGCCTCACTGATTAAGCATTGGTAACTGTCAGACCAAGTTTACTCATATATACTTTAGA
TTGATT
[125 nt withheld, positions 3161-3285]
C
[141 nt withheld, positions 3287-3427]
CCTTTGACGTTGGAGTCCACGTTCTTTAATAGTGGACTCTTGTTCCAAACTTGAACAACACTCAACCCTA
TCTCGGGCTATTCTTTTGATTTATAAGGGATTTTGCCGATTTCGGCCTATTGGTTAAAAAATGAGCTGAT
TTAACAAAAATTTAACGCGAATTTTAACAAAATATTAACGTTTACAATTTAAAAGGATCTAGGTGAAGAT
CCTTTTTGATAATCTCATGACCAAAATCCCTTAACGTGAGTTTTCGTTCCACTGAGCGTCAGACCCCGTA
GAAAAGATCAAAGGATCTTCTTGAGATCCTTTTTTTCTGCGCGTAATCTGCTGCTTGCAAACAAAAAAAC
CACCGCTACCAGCGGTGGTTTGTTTGCCGGATCAAGAGCTACCAACTCTTTTTCCGAAGGTAACTGGCTT
CAGCAGAGCGCAGATACCAAATACTGTCCTTCTAGTGTAGCCGTAGTTAGGCCACCACTTCAAGAACTCT
GTAGCACCGCCTACATACCTCGCTCTGCTAATCCTGTTACCAGTGGCTGCTGCCAGTGGCGATAAGTCGT
GTCTTACCGGGTTGGACTCAAGACGATAGTTACCGGATAAGGCGCAGCGGTCGGGCTGAACGGGGGGTTC
GTGCACACAGCCCAGCTTGGAGCGAACGACCTACACCGAACTGAGATACCTACAGCGTGAGCTATGAGAA
AGCGCCACGCTTCCCGAAGGGAGAAAGGCGGACAGGTATCCGGTAAGCGGCAGGGTCGGAACAGGAGAGC
GCACGAGGGAGCTTCCAGGGGGAAACGCCTGGTATCTTTATAGTCCTGTCGGGTTTCGCCACCTCTGACT
TGAGCGTCGATTTTTGTGATGCTCGTCAGGGGGGCGGAGCCTATGGAAAAACGCCAGCAACGCGGCCTTT
TTACGGTTCCTGGCCTTTTGCTGGCCTTTTGCTCACATGTTCTTTCCTGCGTTATCCCCTGATTCTGTGG
ATAACCGTATTACCGCCTTTGAGTGAGCTGATACCGCTCGCCGCAGCCGAACGACCGAGCGCAGCGAGTC
AGTGAGCGAGGAAGCGGAAGAGCGCCTGATGCGGTATTTTCTCCTTACGCATCTGTGCGGTATTTCACAC
CGCATAGGGTCATGGCTGCGCCCCGACACCCGCCAACACCCGCTGACGCGCCCTGACGGGCTTGTCTGCT
CCCGGCATCCGCTTACAGACAAGCTGTGACCGTCTCCGGGAGCTGCATGTGTCAGAGGTTTTCACCGTCA
TCACCGAAACGCGCGAGGCAGCAAGGAGATGGCGCCCAACAGTCCCCCGGCCACGGGGCCTGCCACCATA
CCCACGCCGAAACAAGCGCTCATGAGCCCGAAGTGGCGAGCCCGATCTTCCCCATCGGTGATGTCGGCGA
TATAGGCGCCAGCAACCGCACCTGTGGCGCCGGTGATGCCGGCCACGATGCGTCCGGCGTAGAGGATCTG
CTCATGTTTGACAGCTTATC
