>Addgene plasmid #51557 | pBAD24-fis | addgene partial sequence | sequence record 80973 | pBAD-F 5'-ATGCCATAGCATTTTTATCC-3'
ACTCTCTACTGTTTCTCCATACCCGTTTTTTTGGGCTAGCAGGAGGAATTCGCCA
[294 nt withheld, positions 56-349]
TAATTCAGGTTAGCTAAATGCTTGATTAAAAAGGCGCTACTCGGCATGGGGAAGCGCCTTTTTTATAGGT
GTCACAAAGGGAGTGACCCGGGGATCCTCTAGAGTCGACCTGCAGGCATGCAAGCTTGGCTGTTTTGGCG
GATGAGAGAAGATTTTCAGCCTGATACAGATTAAATCAGAACGCAGAAGCGGTCTGATAAAACAGAATTT
GCCTGGCGGCAGTAGCGCGGTGGTCCCACCTGACCCCATGCCGAACTCAGAAGTGAAACGCCGTAGCGCC
GATGGTAGTGTGGGGTCTCCCCATGCGAGAGTAGGGAACTGCCAGGCATCAAATAAAACGAAAGGCTCAG
TCGAAAGACTGGGCCTTTCGTTTTATCTGTTGTTTGTCGGTGAACGCTCTCCTGAGTAGGACAAATCCGC
CGGGAGCGGATTTGAACGTTGCGAAGCAACGGCCGGAA
